Addgene plasmid #214925: pAAV.CAG.(mito).cpSFGFP.HaloTag
Purpose: Expresses mitochondrially targeted non-responsive control
Depositing lab: Timothy Ryan. Depositing organization: Cornell University. Publication: iATPSnFR2: A high-dynamic-range fluorescent sensor for monitoring intracellular ATP. Marvin JS, Kokotos AC, Kumar M, Pulido C, Tkachuk AN, Yao JS, Brown TA, Ryan TA. Proc Natl Acad Sci U S A. 2024 May 21;121(21):e2314604121. doi: 10.1073/pnas.2314604121. Epub 2024 May 15. PubMed 38748581.
Backbone
  Vector backbone: pAAV.CAG
  Total vector size (bp): 6796
  Vector type: Mammalian Expression, AAV
Growth in bacteria
  Bacterial resistance: Ampicillin, 100 μg/mL
  Growth temperature: 37°C
  Growth strain: NEB Stable
  Copy number: High Copy
Gene/Insert
  Gene/Insert name: (mito).cpSFGFP.HaloTag
  Insert size (bp): 2085
  Promoter: CAG
  Cloning method: Restriction Enzyme; 5′ cloning site BamHI (unknown if destroyed); 3′ cloning site HindIII (unknown if destroyed)
  Sequencing primers: 5′ CAG-F; 3′ WPRE-R
Terms and licenses: Academic/Nonprofit Terms; Industry Terms: Not Available to Industry
Depositor comments: Please see bioRxiv preprint at https://doi.org/10.1101/2023.08.24.554624
How to cite: pAAV.CAG.(mito).cpSFGFP.HaloTag was a gift from Timothy Ryan (Addgene plasmid # 214925 ; http://n2t.net/addgene:214925 ; RRID:Addgene_214925)
