[The description below was written by a language model from this plasmid's Addgene catalogue record and pLannotate feature annotations shown in this document.]
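Description:
pAAV.CAG.(mito).cpSFGFP.HaloTag is an adeno-associated virus transfer plasmid of about 6.8 kb, built on a pAAV.CAG backbone for expression in mammalian cells, either by direct transfection or after packaging into recombinant AAV. It is propagated in E. coli through a high-copy ColE1/pUC-type origin and selected with ampicillin via the β-lactamase gene; an f1 phage origin and short lacI and lacZα remnants are also present in the backbone. Two AAV2 inverted terminal repeats flank the expression cassette and provide the cis signals needed for replication and encapsidation of the intervening DNA. Because ITRs are prone to recombination, the plasmid is maintained in a recombination-deficient stable strain.

The roughly 2.1 kb insert is driven by the CAG promoter, annotated here as a CMV enhancer fragment, the chicken β-actin promoter and chimeric intron sequence. The open reading frame begins with a fragment of human COX8A, corresponding to the mitochondrial presequence that directs the fusion into the mitochondrial matrix. There is an unannotated gap between this fragment and the next feature, and the record does not say what it contains. Next comes a circularly permuted superfolder GFP (matched by the annotation software to a GFP variant) and then HaloTag, which is detected as the bacterial haloalkane dehalogenase dhaA from which it derives. HaloTag covalently binds chloroalkane dye ligands, giving a second fluorescence channel for normalisation. A WPRE downstream of the coding sequence enhances transcript stability and expression, followed by an SV40 polyadenylation signal.

The construct serves as a mitochondrially targeted, non-responsive control, deposited alongside the iATPSnFR2 ATP sensors. It helps distinguish genuine ATP-dependent signals from fluorescence changes unrelated to ATP.
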