Features (pLannotate 1.2.2; 18 found; start..end, strand, type, name):
     61..194     +  repeat_region  AAV2 ITR: inverted terminal repeat of adeno-associated virus serotype 2 inverted
    188..244     -  CDS            lacI (fragment): lac repressor; lacI; The lac repressor binds to the lac operator to inhibit transcription in E. coli. This inhibition can be relieved by adding lactose or isopropyl-β-D-thiogalactopyranoside (IPTG).
    427..1015    -  rep_origin     ori: high-copy-number ColE1/pMB1/pBR322/pUC origin of replication
   1186..2046    -  CDS            AmpR: β-lactamase; bla; confers resistance to ampicillin, carbenicillin, and related antibiotics
   2047..2151    -  promoter       AmpR promoter: bla
   2204..2632    -  rep_origin     f1 ori (sequence partly withheld): f1 bacteriophage origin of replication; arrow indicates direction of (+) strand synthesis
   2637..2706    -  CDS            lacZα (fragment): LacZα fragment of β-galactosidase; lacZ fragment
   2701..2833    -  repeat_region  AAV2 ITR (fragment): inverted terminal repeat of adeno-associated virus serotype 2 inverted
   2896..3144    +  enhancer       CMV enhancer (fragment): human cytomegalovirus immediate early enhancer
   3146..3423    +  promoter       chicken β-actin promoter: No description available
   3424..3559    +  intron         hybrid intron (fragment): hybrid between chicken β-actin (CBA) and minute virus of mice (MMV) introns (Gray et al., 2011)
   3648..3778    +  intron         chimeric intron (fragment): chimera between introns from chicken β-actin and rabbit β-globin
   3845..3943    +  CDS            COX8A (fragment): COX8A_HUMAN - Also known as COX8, COX8L. Experimental evidence at protein level: Swiss-Prot protein existence level 1. Component of the cytochrome c oxidase, the last enzyme in the mitochondrial electron transport chain which drives oxidative phosphorylation. The respiratory chain contains 3 multisubunit complexes succinate dehydrogenase (complex II, CII), ubiquinol- cytochrome c oxidoreductase (cytochrome b-c1 complex, complex III, CIII) and cytochrome c oxidase (complex IV, CIV), that cooperate to transfer electrons derived from NADH and succinate to molecular oxygen, creating an electrochem
   4253..4981    +  CDS            cEGFP: cEGFP is a basic (constitutively fluorescent) green fluorescent protein published in 2008, derived from Aequorea victoria.
   5036..5914    +  CDS            dhaA: DHAA_PSEPV - Experimental evidence at protein level: Swiss-Prot protein existence level 1. Catalyzes hydrolytic cleavage of carbon-halogen bonds in halogenated aliphatic compounds, leading to the formation of the corresponding primary alcohols, halide ions and protons. Has a broad substrate specificity, as it is able to dehalogenate mono- and di- chlorinated and brominated alkanes (up to at least C10), and the two isomers of 1,3-dichloropropene to 3-chloroallyl alcohol; the highest activity was found with 1,2-dibromoethane, while no activity was observed with the analog 1,2-dichloroethane. Fro
   5942..6530    +  misc_feature   WPRE: woodchuck hepatitis virus posttranscriptional regulatory element
   6573..6694    -  polyA_signal   SV40 poly(A) signal: SV40 polyadenylation signal
   6717..6785    -  CDS            large T antigen (fragment): large T antigen from SV40 (simian virus 40)
>Addgene plasmid #214925 | pAAV.CAG.(mito).cpSFGFP.HaloTag | addgene full sequence | sequence record 429495 | Addgene NGS Result
GGATCTTCCTAGAGCATGGCTACGTAGATAAGTAGCATGGCGGGTTAATCATTAACTACAAGGAACCCCT
AGTGATGGAGTTGGCCACTCCCTCTCTGCGCGCTCGCTCGCTCACTGAGGCCGGGCGACCAAAGGTCGCC
CGACGCCCGGGCTTTGCCCGGGCGGCCTCAGTGAGCGAGCGAGCGCGCAGCTGCATTAATGAATCGGCCA
ACGCGCGGGGAGAGGCGGTTTGCGTATTGGGCGCTCTTCCGCTTCCTCGCTCACTGACTCGCTGCGCTCG
GTCGTTCGGCTGCGGCGAGCGGTATCAGCTCACTCAAAGGCGGTAATACGGTTATCCACAGAATCAGGGG
ATAACGCAGGAAAGAACATGTGAGCAAAAGGCCAGCAAAAGGCCAGGAACCGTAAAAAGGCCGCGTTGCT
GGCGTTTTTCCATAGGCTCCGCCCCCCTGACGAGCATCACAAAAATCGACGCTCAAGTCAGAGGTGGCGA
AACCCGACAGGACTATAAAGATACCAGGCGTTTCCCCCTGGAAGCTCCCTCGTGCGCTCTCCTGTTCCGA
CCCTGCCGCTTACCGGATACCTGTCCGCCTTTCTCCCTTCGGGAAGCGTGGCGCTTTCTCATAGCTCACG
CTGTAGGTATCTCAGTTCGGTGTAGGTCGTTCGCTCCAAGCTGGGCTGTGTGCACGAACCCCCCGTTCAG
CCCGACCGCTGCGCCTTATCCGGTAACTATCGTCTTGAGTCCAACCCGGTAAGACACGACTTATCGCCAC
TGGCAGCAGCCACTGGTAACAGGATTAGCAGAGCGAGGTATGTAGGCGGTGCTACAGAGTTCTTGAAGTG
GTGGCCTAACTACGGCTACACTAGAAGAACAGTATTTGGTATCTGCGCTCTGCTGAAGCCAGTTACCTTC
GGAAAAAGAGTTGGTAGCTCTTGATCCGGCAAACAAACCACCGCTGGTAGCGGTGGTTTTTTTGTTTGCA
AGCAGCAGATTACGCGCAGAAAAAAAGGATCTCAAGAAGATCCTTTGATCTTTTCTACGGGGTCTGACGC
TCAGTGGAACGAAAACTCACGTTAAGGGATTTTGGTCATGAGATTATCAAAAAGGATCTTCACCTAGATC
CTTTTAAATTAAAAATGAAGTTTTAAATCAATCTAAAGTATATATGAGTAAACTTGGTCTGACAGTTACC
AATGCTTAATCAGTGAGGCACCTATCTCAGCGATCTGTCTATTTCGTTCATCCATAGTTGCCTGACTCCC
CGTCGTGTAGATAACTACGATACGGGAGGGCTTACCATCTGGCCCCAGTGCTGCAATGATACCGCGAGAC
CCACGCTCACCGGCTCCAGATTTATCAGCAATAAACCAGCCAGCCGGAAGGGCCGAGCGCAGAAGTGGTC
CTGCAACTTTATCCGCCTCCATCCAGTCTATTAATTGTTGCCGGGAAGCTAGAGTAAGTAGTTCGCCAGT
TAATAGTTTGCGCAACGTTGTTGCCATTGCTACAGGCATCGTGGTGTCACGCTCGTCGTTTGGTATGGCT
TCATTCAGCTCCGGTTCCCAACGATCAAGGCGAGTTACATGATCCCCCATGTTGTGCAAAAAAGCGGTTA
GCTCCTTCGGTCCTCCGATCGTTGTCAGAAGTAAGTTGGCCGCAGTGTTATCACTCATGGTTATGGCAGC
ACTGCATAATTCTCTTACTGTCATGCCATCCGTAAGATGCTTTTCTGTGACTGGTGAGTACTCAACCAAG
TCATTCTGAGAATAGTGTATGCGGCGACCGAGTTGCTCTTGCCCGGCGTCAATACGGGATAATACCGCGC
CACATAGCAGAACTTTAAAAGTGCTCATCATTGGAAAACGTTCTTCGGGGCGAAAACTCTCAAGGATCTT
ACCGCTGTTGAGATCCAGTTCGATGTAACCCACTCGTGCACCCAACTGATCTTCAGCATCTTTTACTTTC
ACCAGCGTTTCTGGGTGAGCAAAAACAGGAAGGCAAAATGCCGCAAAAAAGGGAATAAGGGCGACACGGA
AATGTTGAATACTCATACTCTTCCTTTTTCAATATTATTGAAGCATTTATCAGGGTTATTGTCTCATGAG
CGGATACATATTTGAATGTATTTAGAAAAATAAACAAATAGGGGTTCCGCGCACATTTCCCCGAAAAGTG
CCACCTAAATTGTAAGCGTTAATATTTTGTTAAAATTCGCGTTAAATTTTTGTTAAATCAGCTCATTTTT
TAACCAATAGGCCGAAATCGGCAAAATCCCTTATAAATCAAAAGAATAGACCGAGATAGGGT
[37 nt withheld, positions 2303-2339]
AAAGAACGTGGACTCCAACGTCAAAGG
[49 nt withheld, positions 2367-2415]
T
[91 nt withheld, positions 2417-2507]
G
[124 nt withheld, positions 2509-2632]
CCCATTCGCCATTCAGGCTGCGCAACTGTTGGGAAGGGCGATCGGTGCGGGCCTCTTCGCTATTACGCCA
GCTGCGCGCTCGCTCGCTCACTGAGGCCGCCCGGGCAAAGCCCGGGCGTCGGGCGACCTTTGGTCGCCCG
GCCTCAGTGAGCGAGCGAGCGCGCAGAGAGGGAGTGGCCAACTCCATCACTAGGGGTTCCTTGTAGTTAA
TGATTAACCCGCCATGCTACTTATCTACGTAGCCATGCTCTAGGAAGATCGTACCATTGACGTCAATAAT
GACGTATGTTCCCATAGTAACGCCAATAGGGACTTTCCATTGACGTCAATGGGTGGAGTATTTACGGTAA
ACTGCCCACTTGGCAGTACATCAAGTGTATCATATGCCAAGTACGCCCCCTATTGACGTCAATGACGGTA
AATGGCCCGCCTGGCATTATGCCCAGTACATGACCTTATGGGACTTTCCTACTTGGCAGTACATCTACGT
ATTAGTCATCGCTATTACCATGGTCGAGGTGAGCCCCACGTTCTGCTTCACTCTCCCCATCTCCCCCCCC
TCCCCACCCCCAATTTTGTATTTATTTATTTTTTAATTATTTTGTGCAGCGATGGGGGSGGGGGGGGGGG
GGGGGCGCGCGCCAGGCGGGGCGGGGCGGGGCGAGGGGCGGGGCGGGGCGAGGCGGAGAGGTGCGGCGGC
AGCCAATCAGAGCGGCGCGCTCCGAAAGTTTCCTTTTATGGCGAGGCGGCGGCGGCGGCGGCCCTATAAA
AAGCGAAGCGCGCGGCGGGCGGGAGTCGCTGCGCGCTGCCTTCGCCCCGTGCCCCGCTCCGCCGCCGCCT
CGCGCCGCCCGCCCCGGCTCTGACTGACCGCGTTACTCCCACAGGTGAGCGGGCGGGACGGCCCTTCTCC
TCCGGGCTGTAATTAGCGCTTGGTTTAATGACGGCTTGTTTCTTTTCTGTGGCTGCGTGAAAGCCTTGAG
GGGCTCCGGGAGGGCCCTTTGTGCGGGGGGAGCGGCTCGGGGCTGTCCGCGGGGGGACGGCTGCCTTCGG
GGGGGACGGGGCAGGGCGGGGTTCGGCTTCTGGCGTGTGACCGGCGGCTCTAGAGCCTCTGCTAACCATG
TTCATGCCTTCTTCTTTTTCCTACAGCTCCTGGGCAACGTGCTGGTTATTGTGCTGTCTCATCATTTTGG
CAAAGAATTGGATCCCGCCACCATGTCTGTGCTGACACCTCTGCTGCTGAGAGGCCTGACAGGCTCTGCT
AGAAGGCTGCCTGTGCCTAGGGCCAAGATCCACTCTCTGCCACCTGAAGGACCTTGGAGCGTGCTGACTC
CACTGCTCTTGAGGGGACTCACTGGATCTGCTCGGAGACTGCCAGTGCCACGCGCTAAGATTCATAGCTT
GCCGCCTGAAGGCGGCTCCAGTGTTCTGACACCACTGTTGCTCAGGGGATTGACTGGCAGCGCACGTAGA
CTCCCTGTGCCAAGAGCCAAAATTCACAGTCTCCCACCGGAAGGCGGTTCCGTCCTGACACCTTTGTTGT
TGCGCGGCTTGACTGGCTCAGCAAGACGGCTGCCAGTTCCAAGAGCAAAGATCCACAGCCTGCCTCCAGA
GGGCCCTAGATCTAGCCACAACGTCTATATCATGGCCGACAAGCAGAAGAACGGCATCAAGGCGAACTTC
AAGATCCGCCACAACGTGGAGGACGGCAGCGTGCAGCTCGCCGACCACTACCAGCAGAACACCCCCATCG
GCGACGGCCCCGTGCTGCTGCCCGACAACCACTACCTGAGCACCCAGTCCGTGCTGAGCAAAGACCCCAA
CGAGAAGCGCGATCACATGGTCCTGCTGGAGTTCGTGACCGCCGCCGGGATCACTCTCGGCATGGACGAG
CTGTACAAGGGCGGTACCGGAGGGAGCATGAGCAAGGGCGAGGAGCTGTTCACCGGGGTGGTGCCCATCC
TGGTCGAGCTGGACGGCGACGTAAACGGCCACAAGTTCAGCGTGCGCGGCGAGGGCGAGGGCGATGCCAC
CAACGGCAAGCTGACCCTGAAGTTCATCTGCACCACCGGCAAGCTGCCCGTGCCCTGGCCCACCCTCGTG
ACCACCCTGACCTACGGCGTGCAGTGCTTCAGCCGCTACCCCGACCACATGAAGCAGCACGACTTCTTCA
AGTCCGCCATGCCCGAAGGCTACGTCCAGGAGCGCACCATCAGCTTCAAGGACGACGGCACCTACAAGAC
CCGCGCCGAGGTGAAGTTCGAGGGCGACACCCTGGTGAACCGCATCGAGCTGAAGGGCATCGACTTCAAG
GAGGACGGCAACATCCTGGGGCATAAGCTGGAGTACAACTTTAACCTGCAGGGCGGAGGCTCGGGCGGAG
GTGGGTCGGGTGGCGGCGGATCAATGGCCGAGATCGGCACCGGCTTCCCCTTCGACCCCCACTACGTGGA
GGTGCTGGGCGAGCGCATGCACTACGTTGACGTGGGCCCCCGCGACGGCACCCCCGTGCTGTTCCTGCAC
GGCAACCCCACCAGCAGCTACGTGTGGCGCAACATCATCCCCCACGTGGCCCCCACCCACCGCACTATCG
CCCCCGACCTGATCGGCATGGGCAAGAGCGACAAGCCCGACCTGGGCTACTTCTTCGACGACCACGTGCG
CTTCATGGACGCCTTCATCGAGGCCCTGGGCCTGGAGGAGGTGGTGCTGGTGATCCACGACTGGGGCAGC
GCCCTGGGCTTCCACTGGGCCAAGCGCAACCCCGAGCGCGTGAAGGGCATCGCCTTCATGGAGTTCATCC
GCCCCATCCCCACCTGGGACGAGTGGCCCGAGTTCGCCCGCGAGACCTTCCAGGCCTTCCGCACCACCGA
CGTGGGCCGCAAGCTGATCATCGACCAGAACGTGTTCATCGAGGGCACCCTGCCCATGGGCGTGGTGCGC
CCCCTGACCGAGGTGGAGATGGACCACTACCGCGAGCCCTTCCTGAACCCCGTGGACCGCGAGCCCCTGT
GGCGCTTCCCCAACGAGCTGCCCATCGCCGGCGAGCCCGCCAACATCGTGGCCCTGGTGGAGGAGTACAT
GGACTGGCTGCACCAGAGCCCCGTGCCCAAGCTGCTGTTCTGGGGCACCCCCGGCGTGCTGATCCCCCCC
GCCGAGGCCGCCCGCCTGGCCAAGAGCCTGCCCAACGTTAAGGCCGTGGACATCGGCCCCGGCCTGAACC
TGCTCCAGGAGGACAACCCCGACCTGATCGGCAGCGAGATCGCCCGCTGGCTGAGCACCCTCGAGATCAG
CGGCTAGAAGCTTATCGATAATCAACCTCTGGATTACAAAATTTGTGAAAGATTGACTGGTATTCTTAAC
TATGTTGCTCCTTTTACGCTATGTGGATACGCTGCTTTAATGCCTTTGTATCATGCTATTGCTTCCCGTA
TGGCTTTCATTTTCTCCTCCTTGTATAAATCCTGGTTGCTGTCTCTTTATGAGGAGTTGTGGCCCGTTGT
CAGGCAACGTGGCGTGGTGTGCACTGTGTTTGCTGACGCAACCCCCACTGGTTGGGGCATTGCCACCACC
TGTCAGCTCCTTTCCGGGACTTTCGCTTTCCCCCTCCCTATTGCCACGGCGGAACTCATCGCCGCCTGCC
TTGCCCGCTGCTGGACAGGGGCTCGGCTGTTGGGCACTGACAATTCCGTGGTGTTGTCGGGGAAATCATC
GTCCTTTCCTTGGCTGCTCGCCTGTGTTGCCACCTGGATTCTGCGCGGGACGTCCTTCTGCTACGTCCCT
TCGGCCCTCAATCCAGCGGACCTTCCTTCCCGCGGCCTGCTGCCGGCTCTGCGGCCTCTTCCGCGTCTTC
GCCTTCGCCCTCAGACGAGTCGGATCTCCCTTTGGGCCGCCTCCCCGCATCGATACCGTCGACCCGGGCG
GCCGCTTCGAGCAGACATGATAAGATACATTGATGAGTTTGGACAAACCACAACTAGAATGCAGTGAAAA
AAATGCTTTATTTGTGAAATTTGTGATGCTATTGCTTTATTTGTAACCATTATAAGCTGCAATAAACAAG
TTAACAACAACAATTGCATTCATTTTATGTTTCAGGTTCAGGGGGAGATGTGGGAGGTTTTTTAAAGCAA
GTAAAACCTCTACAAATGTGGTAAAATCGATAA
